>Addgene plasmid #148790 | pnEA-NpM-HsNot4_400-424_AG | depositor full sequence | sequence record 291238 | Full Sequence
TTCTTGAAGACGAAAGGGCCTCGTGATACGCCTATTTTTATAGGTTAATGTCATGATAATAATGGTTTCT
TAGACGTCAGGTGGCACTTTTCGGGGAAATGTGCGCGGAACCCCTATTTGTTTATTTTTCTAAATACATT
CAAATATGTATCCGCTCATGAGACAATAACCCTGATAAATGCTTCAATAATATTGAAAAAGGAAGAGTAT
GAGTATTCAACATTTCCGTGTCGCCCTTATTCCCTTTTTTGCGGCATTTTGCCTTCCTGTTTTTGCTCAC
CCAGAAACGCTGGTGAAAGTAAAAGATGCTGAAGATCAGTTGGGTGCACGAGTGGGTTACATCGAACTGG
ATCTCAACAGCGGTAAGATCCTTGAGAGTTTTCGCCCCGAAGAACGTTTTCCAATGATGAGCACTTTTAA
AGTTCTGCTATGTGGCGCGGTATTATCCCGTGTTGACGCCGGGCAAGAGCAACTCGGTCGCCGCATACAC
TATTCTCAGAATGACTTGGTTGAGTACTCACCAGTCACAGAAAAGCATCTTACGGATGGCATGACAGTAA
GAGAATTATGCAGTGCTGCCATAACCATGAGTGATAACACTGCGGCCAACTTACTTCTGACAACGATCGG
AGGACCGAAGGAGCTAACCGCTTTTTTGCACAACATGGGGGATCATGTAACTCGCCTTGATCGTTGGGAA
CCGGAGCTGAATGAAGCCATACCAAACGACGAGCGTGACACCACGATGCCTGCAGCAATGGCAACAACGT
TGCGCAAACTATTAACTGGCGAACTACTTACTCTAGCTTCCCGGCAACAATTAATAGACTGGATGGAGGC
GGATAAAGTTGCAGGACCACTTCTGCGCTCGGCCCTTCCGGCTGGCTGGTTTATTGCTGATAAATCTGGA
GCCGGTGAGCGTGGGTCTCGCGGTATCATTGCAGCACTGGGGCCAGATGGTAAGCCCTCCCGTATCGTAG
TTATCTACACGACGGGGAGTCAGGCAACTATGGATGAACGAAATAGACAGATCGCTGAGATAGGTGCCTC
ACTGATTAAGCATTGGTAACTGTCAGACCAAGTTTACTCATATATACTTTAGATTGATTTAAAACTTCAT
TTTTAATTTAAAAGGATCTAGGTGAAGATCCTTTTTGATAATCTCATGACCAAAATCCCTTAACGTGAGT
TTTCGTTCCACTGAGCGTCAGACCCCGTAGAAAAGATCAAAGGATCTTCTTGAGATCCTTTTTTTCTGCG
CGTAATCTGCTGCTTGCAAACAAAAAAACCACCGCTACCAGCGGTGGTTTGTTTGCCGGATCAAGAGCTA
CCAACTCTTTTTCCGAAGGTAACTGGCTTCAGCAGAGCGCAGATACCAAATACTGTCCTTCTAGTGTAGC
CGTAGTTAGGCCACCACTTCAAGAACTCTGTAGCACCGCCTACATACCTCGCTCTGCTAATCCTGTTACC
AGTGGCTGCTGCCAGTGGCGATAAGTCGTGTCTTACCGGGTTGGACTCAAGACGATAGTTACCGGATAAG
GCGCAGCGGTCGGGCTGAACGGGGGGTTCGTGCACACAGCCCAGCTTGGAGCGAACGACCTACACCGAAC
TGAGATACCTACAGCGTGAGCTATGAGAAAGCGCCACGCTTCCCGAAGGGAGAAAGGCGGACAGGTATCC
GGTAAGCGGCAGGGTCGGAACAGGAGAGCGCACGAGGGAGCTTCCAGGGGGAAACGCCTGGTATCTTTAT
AGTCCTGTCGGGTTTCGCCACCTCTGACTTGAGCGTCGATTTTTGTGATGCTCGTCAGGGGGGCGGAGCC
TATGGAAAAACGCCAGCAACGCGGCCTTTTTACGGTTCCTGGCCTTTTGCTGGCCTTTTGCTCACATGTT
CTTTCCTGCGTTATCCCCTGATTCTGTGGATAACCGTATTACCGCCTTTGAGTGAGCTGATACCGCTCGC
CGCAGCCGAACGACCGAGCGCAGCGAGTCAGTGAGCGAGGAAGCGGAAGAGCGCCTGATGCGGTATTTTC
TCCTTACGCATCTGTGCGGTATTTCACACCGCATATATGGTGCACTCTCAGTACAATCTGCTCTGATGCC
GCATAGTTAAGCCAGTATACACTCCGCTATCGCTACGTGACTGGGTCATGGCTGCGCCCCGACACCCGCC
AACACCCGCTGACGCGCCCTGACGGGCTTGTCTGCTCCCGGCATCCGCTTACAGACAAGCTGTGACCGTC
TCCGGGAGCTGCATGTGTCAGAGGTTTTCACCGTCATCACCGAAACGCGCGAGGCAGCTGCGGTAAAGCT
CATCAGCGTGGTCGTGAAGCGATTCACAGATGTCTGCCTGTTCATCCGCGTCCAGCTCGTTGAGTTTCTC
CAGAAGCGTTAATGTCTGGCTTCTGATAAAGCGGGCCATGTTAAGGGCGGTTTTTTCCTGTTTGGTCACT
GATGCCTCCGTGTAAGGGGGATTTCTGTTCATGGGGGTAATGATACCGATGAAACGAGAGAGGATGCTCA
CGATACGGGTTACTGATGATGAACATGCCCGGTTACTGGAACGTTGTGAGGGTAAACAACTGGCGGTATG
GATGCGGCGGGACCAGAGAAAAATCACTCAGGGTCAATGCCAGCGCTTCGTTAATACAGATGTAGGTGTT
CCACAGGGTAGCCAGCAGCATCCTGCGATGCAGATCCGGAACATAATGGTGCAGGGCGCTGACTTCCGCG
TTTCCAGACTTTACGAAACACGGAAACCGAAGACCATTCATGTTGTTGCTCAGGTCGCAGACGTTTTGCA
GCAGCAGTCGCTTCACGTTCGCTCGCGTATCGGTGATTCATTCTGCTAACCAGTAAGGCAACCCCGCCAG
CCTAGCCGGGTCCTCAACGACAGGAGCACGATCATGCGCACCCGTGGCCAGGACCCAACGCTGCCCGAGA
TGCGCCGCGTGCGGCTGCTGGAGATGGCGGACGCGATGGATATGTTCTGCCAAGGGTTGGTTTGCGCATT
CACAGTTCTCCGCAAGAATTGATTGGCTCCAATTCTTGGAGTGGTGAATCCGTTAGCGAGGTGCCGCCGG
CTTCCATTCAGGTCGAGGTGGCCCGGCTCCATGCACCGCGACGCAACGCGGGGAGGCAGACAAGGTATAG
GGCGGCGCCTACAATCCATGCCAACCCGTTCCATGTGCTCGCCGAGGCGGCATAAATCGCCGTGACGATC
AGCGGTCCAGTGATCGAAGTTAGGCTGGTAAGAGCCGCGAGCGATCCTTGAAGCTGTCCCTGATGGTCGT
CATCTACCTGCCTGGACAGCATGGCCTGCAACGCGGGCATCCCGATGCCGCCGGAAGCGAGAAGAATCAT
AATGGGGAAGGCCATCCAGCCTCGCGTCGCGAACGCCAGCAAGACGTAGCCCAGCGCGTCGGCCGCCATG
CCGGCGATAATGGCCTGCTTCTCGCCGAAACGTTTGGTGGCGGGACCAGTGACGAAGGCTTGAGCGAGGG
CGTGCAAGATTCCGAATACCGCAAGCGACAGGCCGATCATCGTCGCGCTCCAGCGAAAGCGGTCCTCGCC
GAAAATGACCCAGAGCGCTGCCGGCACCTGTCCTACGAGTTGCATGATAAAGAAGACAGTCATAAGTGCG
GCGACGATAGTCATGCCCCGCGCCCACCGGAAGGAGCTGACTGGGTTGAAGGCTCTCAAGGGCATCGGTC
GAGATCCCGGTGCCTAATGAGTGAGCTAACTTACATTAATTGCGTTGCGCTCACTGCCCGCTTTCCAGTC
GGGAAACCTGTCGTGCCAGCTGCATTAATGAATCGGCCAACGCGCGGGGAGAGGCGGTTTGCGTATTGGG
CGCCAGGGTGGTTTTTCTTTTCACCAGTGAGACGGGCAACAGCTGATTGCCCTTCACCGCCTGGCCCTGA
GAGAGTTGCAGCAAGCGGTCCACGCTGGTTTGCCCCAGCAGGCGAAAATCCTGTTTGATGGTGGTTAACG
GCGGGATATAACATGAGCTGTCTTCGGTATCGTCGTATCCCACTACCGAGATATCCGCACCAACGCGCAG
CCCGGACTCGGTAATGGCGCGCATTGCGCCCAGCGCCATCTGATCGTTGGCAACCAGCATCGCAGTGGGA
ACGATGCCCTCATTCAGCATTTGCATGGTTTGTTGAAAACCGGACATGGCACTCCAGTCGCCTTCCCGTT
CCGCTATCGGCTGAATTTGATTGCGAGTGAGATATTTATGCCAGCCAGCCAGACGCAGACGCGCCGAGAC
AGAACTTAATGGGCCCGCTAACAGCGCGATTTGCTGGTGACCCAATGCGACCAGATGCTCCACGCCCAGT
CGCGTACCGTCTTCATGGGAGAAAATAATACTGTTGATGGGTGTCTGGTCAGAGACATCAAGAAATAACG
CCGGAACATTAGTGCAGGCAGCTTCCACAGCAATGGCATCCTGGTCATCCAGCGGATAGTTAATGATCAG
CCCACTGACGCGTTGCGCGAGAAGATTGTGCACCGCCGCTTTACAGGCTTCGACGCCGCTTCGTTCTACC
ATCGACACCACCACGCTGGCACCCAGTTGATCGGCGCGAGATTTAATCGCCGCGACAATTTGCGACGGCG
CGTGCAGGGCCAGACTGGAGGTGGCAACGCCAATCAGCAACGACTGTTTGCCCGCCAGTTGTTGTGCCAC
GCGGTTGGGAATGTAATTCAGCTCCGCCATCGCCGCTTCCACTTTTTCCCGCGTTTTCGCAGAAACGTGG
CTGGCCTGGTTCACCACGCGGGAAACGGTCTGATAAGAGACACCGGCATACTCTGCGACATCGTATAACG
TTACTGGTTTCACATTCACCACCCTGAATTGACTCTCTTCCGGGCGCTATCATGCCATACCGCGAAAGGT
TTTGCGCCATTCGATGGTGTCCGGGATCTCGACGCTCTCCCTTATGCGACTCCTGCATTAGGAAGCAGCC
CAGTAGTAGGTTGAGGCCGTTGAGCACCGCCGCCGCAAGGAATGGTGCATGCAAGGAGATGGCGCCCAAC
AGTCCCCCGGCCACGGGGCCTGCCACCATACCCACGCCGAAACAAGCGCTCATGAGCCCGAAGTGGCGAG
CCCGATCTTCCCCATCGGTGATGTCGGCGATATAGGCGCCAGCAACCGCACCTGTGGCGCCGGTGATGCC
GGCCACGATGCGTCCGGCGTAGAGGATCGAGATCTCGATCCCGCGAAATTAATACGACTCACTATAGGGG
AATTGTGAGCGGATAACAATTCCCCACTAGTAATAATTTTGTTTAACTTTAAGAAGGAGATATACCATGG
AAACTGAAGAAGGTAAACTGGTAATCTGGATTAACGGCGATAAAGGCTATAACGGTCTCGCTGAAGTCGG
TAAGAAATTCGAGAAAGATACCGGAATTAAAGTCACCGTTGAGCATCCGGATAAACTGGAAGAGAAATTC
CCACAGGTTGCGGCAACTGGCGATGGCCCTGACATTATCTTCTGGGCACACGACCGCTTTGGTGGCTACG
CTCAATCTGGCCTGTTGGCTGAAATCACCCCGGACAAAGCGTTCCAGGACAAGCTGTATCCGTTTACCTG
GGATGCCGTACGTTACAACGGCAAGCTGATTGCTTACCCGATCGCTGTTGAAGCGTTATCGCTGATTTAT
AACAAAGACCTGCTGCCGAACCCGCCAAAAACCTGGGAAGAGATCCCGGCGCTGGATAAAGAACTGAAAG
CGAAAGGTAAGAGCGCCCTGATGTTCAACCTGCAAGAACCGTACTTCACCTGGCCGCTGATTGCTGCTGA
CGGGGGTTATGCGTTCAAGTATGAAAACGGCAAGTACGACATTAAAGACGTGGGCGTGGATAACGCTGGC
GCGAAAGCGGGTCTGACCTTCCTGGTTGACCTGATTAAAAACAAACACATGAATGCAGACACCGATTACT
CCATCGCAGAAGCTGCCTTTAATAAAGGCGAAACAGCGATGACCATCAACGGCCCGTGGGCATGGTCCAA
CATCGACACCAGCAAAGTGAATTATGGTGTAACGGTACTGCCGACCTTCAAGGGTCAACCATCCAAACCG
TTCGTTGGCGTGCTGAGCGCAGGTATTAACGCCGCCAGTCCGAACAAAGAGCTGGCAAAAGAGTTCCTCG
AAAACTATCTGCTGACTGATGAAGGTCTGGAAGCGGTTAATAAAGACAAACCGCTGGGTGCCGTAGCGCT
GAAGTCTTACGAGGAAGAGTTGGCGAAAGATCCACGTATTGCCGCCACGATGGAAAACGCCCAGAAAGGT
GAAATCATGCCGAACATCCCGCAGATGTCCGCTTTCTGGTATGCCGTGCGTACTGCGGTGATCAACGCCG
CCAGCGGTCGTCAGACTGTCGATGAAGCCCTTAAAGACGCGCAGACTGGTACCGGCAGCGGCCTGGAAGT
TCTGTTCCAGGGGCCCCATATGCTCGAGGAGGATGACTTGGGTTTTGATCCCTTCGATGTCACTCGAAAA
GCCTTAGCAGACCTGATTGAGAAGGAACTGTCCTAAGCTAGCCCTAGGAGATCCGGCTGCTAACAAAGCC
CGAAAGGAAGCTGAGTTGGCTGCTGCCACCGCTGAGCAATAACTAGCATAACCCCTTGGGGCCTCTAAAC
GGGTCTTGAGGGGTTTTTTGCTGAAAGGAGGAACTATATCCGGATATCCCGCAAGAGGCCCGGCAGTACC
GGCATAACCAAGCCTATGCCTACAGCATCCAGGGTGACGGTGCCGAGGATGACGATGAGCGCATTGTTAG
ATTTCATACACGGTGCCTGACTGCGTTAGCAATTTAACTGTGATAAACTACCGCATTAAAGCTTATCGAT
GATAAGCTGTCAAACATGAGAA
Features (pLannotate 1.2.2; 20 found; start..end, strand, type, name):
    104..208     +  promoter       AmpR promoter: bla
    209..1069    +  CDS            AmpR: β-lactamase; bla; confers resistance to ampicillin, carbenicillin, and related antibiotics
   1240..1828    +  rep_origin     ori: high-copy-number ColE1/pMB1/pBR322/pUC origin of replication
   2014..2156    -  misc_feature   bom: basis of mobility region from pBR322
   2258..2449    -  CDS            rop: Rop protein, which maintains plasmids at low copy number; rop
   2466..2846    +  CDS            YPB1_ECOLX: Protein predicted: Swiss-Prot protein existence level 4. From Escherichia coli.
   3088..3712    -  CDS            TcR (fragment): tetracycline efflux protein; tet; confers resistance to tetracycline
   3727..3748    -  protein_bind   CAP binding site: CAP binding activates transcription in the presence of cAMP. E. coli catabolite activator protein
   3761..4843    -  CDS            lacI: lac repressor; lacI; The lac repressor binds to the lac operator to inhibit transcription in E. coli. This inhibition can be relieved by adding lactose or isopropyl-β-D-thiogalactopyranoside (IPTG).
   4844..4921    -  promoter       lacI promoter: lacI
   4929..5208    -  CDS            TcR (fragment): tetracycline efflux protein; tet; confers resistance to tetracycline
   5230..5248    +  promoter       T7 promoter: promoter for bacteriophage T7 RNA polymerase
   5249..5273    +  protein_bind   lac operator: The lac repressor binds to the lac operator to inhibit transcription in E. coli. This inhibition can be relieved by adding lactose or isopropyl-β-D-thiogalactopyranoside (IPTG). lac repressor encoded by lacI
   5288..5310    +  RBS            RBS: efficient ribosome binding site from bacteriophage T7 gene 10 (Olins and Rangwala, 1989)
   5321..6417    +  CDS            MBP (fragment): maltose binding protein from E. coli; malE (mutated); This version of the gene does not encode a signal sequence, so MBP will remain in the cytosol.
   6469..6543    +  CDS            CNOT4 (fragment): CNOT4_HUMAN - Also known as NOT4. Experimental evidence at protein level: Swiss-Prot protein existence level 1. Has E3 ubiquitin ligase activity, promoting ubiquitination and degradation of target proteins (PubMed:11823428, PubMed:22159038, PubMed:26575292). Involved in activation of the JAK/STAT pathway (PubMed:11823428, PubMed:22159038). Catalyzes ubiquitination of methylated RBM15 (PubMed:26575292). Plays a role in quality control of translation of mitochondrial outer membrane-localized mRNA (PubMed:29861391). As part of the PINK1-regulated signaling, upon mitochondria damage, ubiquitinates
   6566..6615    +  CDS            SET1 (fragment): solubility-enhancement tag derived from T7 phage gene 10B
   6623..6670    +  terminator     T7 terminator: transcription terminator for bacteriophage T7 RNA polymerase
   6693..6797    -  CDS            TcR (fragment): tetracycline efflux protein; tet; confers resistance to tetracycline
   6845..6873    -  promoter       tet promoter: E. coli promoter for tetracycline efflux protein gene
