[The description below was written by a language model from this plasmid's Addgene catalogue record and pLannotate feature annotations shown in this document.]
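Description:
pnEA-NpM-HsNot4_400-424_AG is a 6,882 nt bacterial expression plasmid for producing a short peptide from human CNOT4 (NOT4), residues 400–424, in E. coli. The catalogue lists the backbone as unknown, but the annotated features point to a pET-like, pBR322-derived architecture. It has a ColE1/pMB1-type origin together with the bom mobility region and the rop gene, which keeps copy number low and agrees with the "low copy" entry. It also carries an ampicillin resistance cassette (bla with its own promoter). Several disrupted fragments of the tetracycline resistance gene and its promoter remain as non-functional leftovers of the parental vector.

Expression is driven by a T7 promoter followed by a lac operator and the T7 gene 10 ribosome binding site, and a lacI gene on the plasmid supplies the repressor. Transcription therefore requires a host that provides T7 RNA polymerase, and it is induced with IPTG or lactose. The reading frame begins with a maltose binding protein lacking its signal sequence, so the fusion remains cytosolic. This is followed, after a short unannotated linker, by the 75 nt CNOT4 segment, and a T7 terminator closes the unit. A small fragment annotated as a T7 gene 10B-derived solubility tag lies between the insert and the terminator, but the record does not indicate whether it is translated as part of the fusion. According to the depositor, insert numbering follows CNOT4 isoform 1.

The associated publication describes a conserved CAF40-binding motif in metazoan NOT4 that mediates association with the CCR4–NOT complex. An MBP-tagged peptide of this kind would fit recombinant production for binding or structural studies of that interaction, although the record states only E. coli expression as the purpose. The depositor sequence may be theoretical rather than fully verified.
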