Addgene plasmid #148790: pnEA-NpM-HsNot4_400-424_AG
Purpose: E. coli of HsNot4_400-424
Depositing lab: Elisa Izaurralde. Depositing organization: Max Planck Institute for Developmental Biology. Publication: A conserved CAF40-binding motif in metazoan NOT4 mediates association with the CCR4-NOT complex. Keskeny C, Raisch T, Sgromo A, Igreja C, Bhandari D, Weichenrieder O, Izaurralde E. Genes Dev. 2019 Feb 1;33(3-4):236-252. doi: 10.1101/gad.320952.118. Epub 2019 Jan 28. PubMed 30692204.
Backbone
  Vector backbone: Unknown
  Vector type: Bacterial Expression
Growth in bacteria
  Bacterial resistance: Ampicillin, 100 μg/mL
  Growth temperature: 37°C
  Growth strain: DH5alpha
  Copy number: Low Copy
Gene/Insert
  Gene/Insert name: HsNot4_400-424
  Species: H. sapiens (human)
  Entrez Gene: CNOT4 (a.k.a. CLONE243, NOT4, NOT4H)
  Cloning method: Unknown
Terms and licenses: Academic/Nonprofit Terms; Industry Terms: Not Available to Industry
Depositor comments: sequence given by variant 4 NCBI: NM_001190848.1 or Uniprot.: isoform 1 O95628-1 Plasmids from this collection were made available to the research community and donated after the lab closed. Please note that the sequence provided by the depositing laboratory may be theoretical/predicted or based on Sanger sequencing results. There may be discrepancies between sequencing results obtained by Addgene and the depositor sequence. If an Addgene verified sequence is not available, please contact before placing your order to request that our lab fully sequence the plasmid.
How to cite: pnEA-NpM-HsNot4_400-424_AG was a gift from Elisa Izaurralde (Addgene plasmid # 148790 ; http://n2t.net/addgene:148790 ; RRID:Addgene_148790)
